Addgene plasmid #101713: pcDNA5/FRT miniAID-EGFP
Purpose: For amplification of a miniAID-EGFP for C-terminal tagging
Depositing lab: Andrew Holland. Publication: Applying the auxin-inducible degradation system for rapid protein depletion in mammalian cells. Lambrus BG, Moyer TC, Holland AJ. Methods Cell Biol. 2018;144:107-135. doi: 10.1016/bs.mcb.2018.03.004. Epub 2018 Apr 5. PubMed 29804665.
Backbone
  Vector backbone: pcDNA5
  Total vector size (bp): 5912
  Vector type: Mammalian Expression
Growth in bacteria
  Bacterial resistance: Ampicillin, 100 μg/mL
  Growth temperature: 37°C
  Growth strain: DH5alpha
  Copy number: High Copy
Gene/Insert
  Gene/Insert name: miniAID-EGFP
  Insert size (bp): 900
  Tag / fusion protein: miniAID-EGFP
Terms and licenses: Academic/Nonprofit Terms; Industry Terms: Not Available to Industry
Depositor comments: Please visit https://www.biorxiv.org/content/10.1101/182840v1 for bioRxiv preprint.
How to cite: pcDNA5/FRT miniAID-EGFP was a gift from Andrew Holland (Addgene plasmid # 101713 ; http://n2t.net/addgene:101713 ; RRID:Addgene_101713)
