[The description below was written by a language model from this plasmid's Addgene catalogue record and pLannotate feature annotations shown in this document.]
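Description:
pcDNA5/FRT miniAID-EGFP is a 5,912 bp mammalian expression plasmid built on the pcDNA5/FRT backbone. It serves mainly as a PCR template for amplifying a miniAID-EGFP cassette used to tag proteins at their C-terminus. It is maintained in E. coli as a high-copy plasmid through a ColE1/pUC-type origin and selected with ampicillin via the bla gene and its native promoter. A partial f1 origin and small remnants of lac regulatory sequence are also annotated in the backbone.

The roughly 900 bp insert sits downstream of the CMV immediate-early enhancer and promoter and a T7 promoter, and is followed by the bovine growth hormone polyadenylation signal. It consists of a short fragment of Arabidopsis thaliana IAA17 (AXR3), the minimal auxin-inducible degron, joined to mammalian codon-optimized EGFP. In the auxin-inducible degradation system, a protein carrying this degron is recognised in the presence of auxin by a plant-derived F-box receptor such as TIR1, which must be supplied separately. The tagged protein is then ubiquitinated and rapidly degraded by the proteasome. The EGFP portion allows the tagged protein's localisation and loss to be followed by fluorescence.

The backbone also carries an FRT site immediately upstream of a hygromycin resistance coding sequence with an SV40 polyadenylation signal. No complete promoter is annotated ahead of this gene. This is the usual arrangement for FLP-mediated integration into a host cell line with a matching FRT landing site, where hygromycin resistance is expressed only after correct recombination. The stated purpose, however, is amplification of the tag rather than direct expression, and the record does not specify which target genes are to be tagged.
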