Features (pLannotate 1.2.2; 21 found; start..end, strand, type, name):
     28..80      -  misc_feature   bom (fragment): basis of mobility region from pBR322
    235..614     +  enhancer       CMV enhancer: human cytomegalovirus immediate early enhancer
    615..818     +  promoter       CMV promoter: human cytomegalovirus (CMV) immediate early promoter
    814..847     +  LTR            5' LTR (truncated) (fragment): truncated 5' long terminal repeat (LTR) from HIV-1
    863..881     +  promoter       T7 promoter: promoter for bacteriophage T7 RNA polymerase
    950..1093    +  CDS            IAA17 (fragment): IAA17_ARATH - Also known as AXR3. Experimental evidence at protein level: Swiss-Prot protein existence level 1. Aux/IAA proteins are short-lived transcriptional factors that function as repressors of early auxin response genes at low auxin concentrations. Repression is thought to result from the interaction with auxin response factors (ARFs), proteins that bind to the auxin- responsive promoter element (AuxRE). Formation of heterodimers with ARF proteins may alter their ability to modulate early auxin response genes expression. From Arabidopsis thaliana (Mouse-ear cress).
   1103..1818    +  CDS            EGFP (fragment): the original enhanced GFP (Yang et al., 1996) mammalian codon-optimized
   1870..2094    +  polyA_signal   bGH poly(A) signal: bovine growth hormone polyadenylation signal
   2098..2119    +  promoter       SV40 promoter (fragment): SV40 enhancer and early promoter
   2140..2373    +  rep_origin     f1 ori (fragment) (sequence partly withheld): f1 bacteriophage origin of replication; arrow indicates direction of (+) strand synthesis
   2378..2425    +  protein_bind   FRT: FLP-mediated recombination occurs in the 8-bp core sequence TCTAGAAA (Turan and Bode, 2011). FLP recombinase from the Saccharomyces cerevisiae 2μ plasmid
   2433..3455    +  CDS            HygR: aminoglycoside phosphotransferase from E. coli; aph(4)-Ia; confers resistance to hygromycin
   3465..3590    +  CDS            ble (fragment): BLE_KLEPN - Experimental evidence at protein level: Swiss-Prot protein existence level 1. Binding protein with a strong affinity to the bleomycin family of antibiotics. Binds to CL990; an antimitotic-antibiotic compound. From Klebsiella pneumoniae.
   3585..3706    +  polyA_signal   SV40 poly(A) signal: SV40 polyadenylation signal
   3779..3795    -  protein_bind   lac operator: The lac repressor binds to the lac operator to inhibit transcription in E. coli. This inhibition can be relieved by adding lactose or isopropyl-β-D-thiogalactopyranoside (IPTG). lac repressor encoded by lacI
   3803..3833    -  promoter       lac promoter: promoter for the E. coli lac operon
   3848..3869    -  protein_bind   CAP binding site: CAP binding activates transcription in the presence of cAMP. E. coli catabolite activator protein
   3882..3974    -  CDS            lacI (fragment): lac repressor; lacI; The lac repressor binds to the lac operator to inhibit transcription in E. coli. This inhibition can be relieved by adding lactose or isopropyl-β-D-thiogalactopyranoside (IPTG).
   4157..4745    -  rep_origin     ori: high-copy-number ColE1/pMB1/pBR322/pUC origin of replication
   4916..5776    -  CDS            AmpR: β-lactamase; bla; confers resistance to ampicillin, carbenicillin, and related antibiotics
   5777..5881    -  promoter       AmpR promoter: bla
>Addgene plasmid #101713 | pcDNA5/FRT miniAID-EGFP | depositor full sequence | sequence record 191993 | pcDNA5/FRT miniAID-EGFP sequence 5912 bps
GACGGATCGGGAGATCTCCCGATCCCCTATGGTGCACTCTCAGTACAATCTGCTCTGATGCCGCATAGTT
AAGCCAGTATCTGCTCCCTGCTTGTGTGTTGGAGGTCGCTGAGTAGTGCGCGAGCAAAATTTAAGCTACA
ACAAGGCAAGGCTTGACCGACAATTGCATGAAGAATCTGCTTAGGGTTAGGCGTTTTGCGCTGCTTCGCG
ATGTACGGGCCAGATATACGCGTTGACATTGATTATTGACTAGTTATTAATAGTAATCAATTACGGGGTC
ATTAGTTCATAGCCCATATATGGAGTTCCGCGTTACATAACTTACGGTAAATGGCCCGCCTGGCTGACCG
CCCAACGACCCCCGCCCATTGACGTCAATAATGACGTATGTTCCCATAGTAACGCCAATAGGGACTTTCC
ATTGACGTCAATGGGTGGAGTATTTACGGTAAACTGCCCACTTGGCAGTACATCAAGTGTATCATATGCC
AAGTACGCCCCCTATTGACGTCAATGACGGTAAATGGCCCGCCTGGCATTATGCCCAGTACATGACCTTA
TGGGACTTTCCTACTTGGCAGTACATCTACGTATTAGTCATCGCTATTACCATGGTGATGCGGTTTTGGC
AGTACATCAATGGGCGTGGATAGCGGTTTGACTCACGGGGATTTCCAAGTCTCCACCCCATTGACGTCAA
TGGGAGTTTGTTTTGGCACCAAAATCAACGGGACTTTCCAAAATGTCGTAACAACTCCGCCCCATTGACG
CAAATGGGCGGTAGGCGTGTACGGTGGGAGGTCTATATAAGCAGAGCTCTCTGGCTAACTAGAGAACCCA
CTGCTTACTGGCTTATCGAAATTAATACGACTCACTATAGGGAGACCCAAGCTGGCTAGCGTTTAAACTT
AAGCTTCTTAAGTCCGGAGCCGCCGCTGCTGGCGGATCTGACTCTAAAGAGAAGTCAGCTTGTCCTAAGG
ACCCTGCCAAGCCACCTGCGAAGGCCCAAGTAGTCGGTTGGCCACCCGTGCGCAGCTATAGGAAGAACGT
GATGGTGTCCTGTCAGAAGTCTAGCGGGGGGCCCGAGGCTAGCGGCGGATCTGTGAGCAAGGGCGAGGAG
CTGTTCACCGGGGTGGTGCCCATCCTGGTCGAGCTGGACGGCGACGTAAACGGCCACAAGTTCAGCGTGT
CCGGCGAGGGCGAGGGCGATGCCACCTACGGCAAGCTGACCCTGAAGTTCATCTGCACCACCGGCAAGCT
GCCCGTGCCCTGGCCCACCCTCGTGACCACCCTGACCTACGGCGTGCAGTGCTTCAGCCGCTACCCCGAC
CACATGAAGCAGCACGACTTCTTCAAGTCCGCCATGCCCGAAGGCTACGTCCAGGAGCGCACCATCTTCT
TCAAGGACGACGGCAACTACAAGACCCGCGCCGAGGTGAAGTTCGAGGGCGACACCCTGGTGAACCGCAT
CGAGCTGAAGGGCATCGACTTCAAGGAGGACGGCAACATCCTGGGGCACAAGCTGGAGTACAACTACAAC
AGCCACAACGTCTATATCATGGCCGACAAGCAGAAGAACGGCATCAAGGTGAACTTCAAGATCCGCCACA
ACATCGAGGACGGCAGCGTGCAGCTCGCCGACCACTACCAGCAGAACACCCCCATCGGCGACGGCCCCGT
GCTGCTGCCCGACAACCACTACCTGAGCACCCAGTCCGCCCTGAGCAAAGACCCCAACGAGAAGCGCGAT
CACATGGTCCTGCTGGAGTTCGTGACCGCCGCCGGGATCACTCTCGGCATGGACGAGCTGTACAAGTAGG
CGGCCGCTCGAGTCTAGAGGGCCCGTTTAAACCCGCTGATCAGCCTCGACTGTGCCTTCTAGTTGCCAGC
CATCTGTTGTTTGCCCCTCCCCCGTGCCTTCCTTGACCCTGGAAGGTGCCACTCCCACTGTCCTTTCCTA
ATAAAATGAGGAAATTGCATCGCATTGTCTGAGTAGGTGTCATTCTATTCTGGGGGGTGGGGTGGGGCAG
GACAGCAAGGGGGAGGATTGGGAAGACAATAGCAGGCATGCTGGGGATGCGGTGGGCTCTATGGCTTCTG
AGGCGGAAAGAACCAGCTGGGGCTCTAGGGGGTATCCCC
[124 nt withheld, positions 2140-2263]
C
[91 nt withheld, positions 2265-2355]
AGGGTGATGGTTCACGTACCTAGAAGTTCCTATTCCGAAGTTCCTATTCTCTAGAAAGTATAGGAACTTC
CTTGGCCAAAAAGCCTGAACTCACCGCGACGTCTGTCGAGAAGTTTCTGATCGAAAAGTTCGACAGCGTC
TCCGACCTGATGCAGCTCTCGGAGGGCGAAGAATCTCGTGCTTTCAGCTTCGATGTAGGAGGGCGTGGAT
ATGTCCTGCGGGTAAATAGCTGCGCCGATGGTTTCTACAAAGATCGTTATGTTTATCGGCACTTTGCATC
GGCCGCGCTCCCGATTCCGGAAGTGCTTGACATTGGGGAATTCAGCGAGAGCCTGACCTATTGCATCTCC
CGCCGTGCACAGGGTGTCACGTTGCAAGACCTGCCTGAAACCGAACTGCCCGCTGTTCTGCAGCCGGTCG
CGGAGGCCATGGATGCGATCGCTGCGGCCGATCTTAGCCAGACGAGCGGGTTCGGCCCATTCGGACCGCA
AGGAATCGGTCAATACACTACATGGCGTGATTTCATATGCGCGATTGCTGATCCCCATGTGTATCACTGG
CAAACTGTGATGGACGACACCGTCAGTGCGTCCGTCGCGCAGGCTCTCGATGAGCTGATGCTTTGGGCCG
AGGACTGCCCCGAAGTCCGGCACCTCGTGCACGCGGATTTCGGCTCCAACAATGTCCTGACGGACAATGG
CCGCATAACAGCGGTCATTGACTGGAGCGAGGCGATGTTCGGGGATTCCCAATACGAGGTCGCCAACATC
TTCTTCTGGAGGCCGTGGTTGGCTTGTATGGAGCAGCAGACGCGCTACTTCGAGCGGAGGCATCCGGAGC
TTGCAGGATCGCCGCGGCTCCGGGCGTATATGCTCCGCATTGGTCTTGACCAACTCTATCAGAGCTTGGT
TGACGGCAATTTCGATGATGCAGCTTGGGCGCAGGGTCGATGCGACGCAATCGTCCGATCCGGAGCCGGG
ACTGTCGGGCGTACACAAATCGCCCGCAGAAGCGCGGCCGTCTGGACCGATGGCTGTGTAGAAGTACTCG
CCGATAGTGGAAACCGACGCCCCAGCACTCGTCCGAGGGCAAAGGAATAGCACGTACTACGAGATTTCGA
TTCCACCGCCGCCTTCTATGAAAGGTTGGGCTTCGGAATCGTTTTCCGGGACGCCGGCTGGATGATCCTC
CAGCGCGGGGATCTCATGCTGGAGTTCTTCGCCCACCCCAACTTGTTTATTGCAGCTTATAATGGTTACA
AATAAAGCAATAGCATCACAAATTTCACAAATAAAGCATTTTTTTCACTGCATTCTAGTTGTGGTTTGTC
CAAACTCATCAATGTATCTTATCATGTCTGTATACCGTCGACCTCTAGCTAGAGCTTGGCGTAATCATGG
TCATAGCTGTTTCCTGTGTGAAATTGTTATCCGCTCACAATTCCACACAACATACGAGCCGGAAGCATAA
AGTGTAAAGCCTGGGGTGCCTAATGAGTGAGCTAACTCACATTAATTGCGTTGCGCTCACTGCCCGCTTT
CCAGTCGGGAAACCTGTCGTGCCAGCTGCATTAATGAATCGGCCAACGCGCGGGGAGAGGCGGTTTGCGT
ATTGGGCGCTCTTCCGCTTCCTCGCTCACTGACTCGCTGCGCTCGGTCGTTCGGCTGCGGCGAGCGGTAT
CAGCTCACTCAAAGGCGGTAATACGGTTATCCACAGAATCAGGGGATAACGCAGGAAAGAACATGTGAGC
AAAAGGCCAGCAAAAGGCCAGGAACCGTAAAAAGGCCGCGTTGCTGGCGTTTTTCCATAGGCTCCGCCCC
CCTGACGAGCATCACAAAAATCGACGCTCAAGTCAGAGGTGGCGAAACCCGACAGGACTATAAAGATACC
AGGCGTTTCCCCCTGGAAGCTCCCTCGTGCGCTCTCCTGTTCCGACCCTGCCGCTTACCGGATACCTGTC
CGCCTTTCTCCCTTCGGGAAGCGTGGCGCTTTCTCATAGCTCACGCTGTAGGTATCTCAGTTCGGTGTAG
GTCGTTCGCTCCAAGCTGGGCTGTGTGCACGAACCCCCCGTTCAGCCCGACCGCTGCGCCTTATCCGGTA
ACTATCGTCTTGAGTCCAACCCGGTAAGACACGACTTATCGCCACTGGCAGCAGCCACTGGTAACAGGAT
TAGCAGAGCGAGGTATGTAGGCGGTGCTACAGAGTTCTTGAAGTGGTGGCCTAACTACGGCTACACTAGA
AGGACAGTATTTGGTATCTGCGCTCTGCTGAAGCCAGTTACCTTCGGAAAAAGAGTTGGTAGCTCTTGAT
CCGGCAAACAAACCACCGCTGGTAGCGGTGGTTTTTTTGTTTGCAAGCAGCAGATTACGCGCAGAAAAAA
AGGATCTCAAGAAGATCCTTTGATCTTTTCTACGGGGTCTGACGCTCAGTGGAACGAAAACTCACGTTAA
GGGATTTTGGTCATGAGATTATCAAAAAGGATCTTCACCTAGATCCTTTTAAATTAAAAATGAAGTTTTA
AATCAATCTAAAGTATATATGAGTAAACTTGGTCTGACAGTTACCAATGCTTAATCAGTGAGGCACCTAT
CTCAGCGATCTGTCTATTTCGTTCATCCATAGTTGCCTGACTCCCCGTCGTGTAGATAACTACGATACGG
GAGGGCTTACCATCTGGCCCCAGTGCTGCAATGATACCGCGAGACCCACGCTCACCGGCTCCAGATTTAT
CAGCAATAAACCAGCCAGCCGGAAGGGCCGAGCGCAGAAGTGGTCCTGCAACTTTATCCGCCTCCATCCA
GTCTATTAATTGTTGCCGGGAAGCTAGAGTAAGTAGTTCGCCAGTTAATAGTTTGCGCAACGTTGTTGCC
ATTGCTACAGGCATCGTGGTGTCACGCTCGTCGTTTGGTATGGCTTCATTCAGCTCCGGTTCCCAACGAT
CAAGGCGAGTTACATGATCCCCCATGTTGTGCAAAAAAGCGGTTAGCTCCTTCGGTCCTCCGATCGTTGT
CAGAAGTAAGTTGGCCGCAGTGTTATCACTCATGGTTATGGCAGCACTGCATAATTCTCTTACTGTCATG
CCATCCGTAAGATGCTTTTCTGTGACTGGTGAGTACTCAACCAAGTCATTCTGAGAATAGTGTATGCGGC
GACCGAGTTGCTCTTGCCCGGCGTCAATACGGGATAATACCGCGCCACATAGCAGAACTTTAAAAGTGCT
CATCATTGGAAAACGTTCTTCGGGGCGAAAACTCTCAAGGATCTTACCGCTGTTGAGATCCAGTTCGATG
TAACCCACTCGTGCACCCAACTGATCTTCAGCATCTTTTACTTTCACCAGCGTTTCTGGGTGAGCAAAAA
CAGGAAGGCAAAATGCCGCAAAAAAGGGAATAAGGGCGACACGGAAATGTTGAATACTCATACTCTTCCT
TTTTCAATATTATTGAAGCATTTATCAGGGTTATTGTCTCATGAGCGGATACATATTTGAATGTATTTAG
AAAAATAAACAAATAGGGGTTCCGCGCACATTTCCCCGAAAAGTGCCACCTGACGTC
