Features (pLannotate 1.2.2; 21 found; start..end, strand, type, name):
     28..80      -  misc_feature   bom (fragment): basis of mobility region from pBR322
    235..614     +  enhancer       CMV enhancer: human cytomegalovirus immediate early enhancer
    615..818     +  promoter       CMV promoter: human cytomegalovirus (CMV) immediate early promoter
    814..847     +  LTR            5' LTR (truncated) (fragment): truncated 5' long terminal repeat (LTR) from HIV-1
    863..881     +  promoter       T7 promoter: promoter for bacteriophage T7 RNA polymerase
    950..1093    +  CDS            IAA17 (fragment): IAA17_ARATH - Also known as AXR3. Experimental evidence at protein level: Swiss-Prot protein existence level 1. Aux/IAA proteins are short-lived transcriptional factors that function as repressors of early auxin response genes at low auxin concentrations. Repression is thought to result from the interaction with auxin response factors (ARFs), proteins that bind to the auxin- responsive promoter element (AuxRE). Formation of heterodimers with ARF proteins may alter their ability to modulate early auxin response genes expression. From Arabidopsis thaliana (Mouse-ear cress).
   1103..1818    +  CDS            EGFP (fragment): the original enhanced GFP (Yang et al., 1996) mammalian codon-optimized
   1870..2094    +  polyA_signal   bGH poly(A) signal: bovine growth hormone polyadenylation signal
   2098..2119    +  promoter       SV40 promoter (fragment): SV40 enhancer and early promoter
   2140..2373    +  rep_origin     f1 ori (fragment) (sequence partly withheld): f1 bacteriophage origin of replication; arrow indicates direction of (+) strand synthesis
   2378..2425    +  protein_bind   FRT: FLP-mediated recombination occurs in the 8-bp core sequence TCTAGAAA (Turan and Bode, 2011). FLP recombinase from the Saccharomyces cerevisiae 2μ plasmid
   2433..3455    +  CDS            HygR: aminoglycoside phosphotransferase from E. coli; aph(4)-Ia; confers resistance to hygromycin
   3465..3590    +  CDS            ble (fragment): BLE_KLEPN - Experimental evidence at protein level: Swiss-Prot protein existence level 1. Binding protein with a strong affinity to the bleomycin family of antibiotics. Binds to CL990; an antimitotic-antibiotic compound. From Klebsiella pneumoniae.
   3585..3706    +  polyA_signal   SV40 poly(A) signal: SV40 polyadenylation signal
   3779..3795    -  protein_bind   lac operator: The lac repressor binds to the lac operator to inhibit transcription in E. coli. This inhibition can be relieved by adding lactose or isopropyl-β-D-thiogalactopyranoside (IPTG). lac repressor encoded by lacI
   3803..3833    -  promoter       lac promoter: promoter for the E. coli lac operon
   3848..3869    -  protein_bind   CAP binding site: CAP binding activates transcription in the presence of cAMP. E. coli catabolite activator protein
   3882..3974    -  CDS            lacI (fragment): lac repressor; lacI; The lac repressor binds to the lac operator to inhibit transcription in E. coli. This inhibition can be relieved by adding lactose or isopropyl-β-D-thiogalactopyranoside (IPTG).
   4157..4745    -  rep_origin     ori: high-copy-number ColE1/pMB1/pBR322/pUC origin of replication
   4916..5776    -  CDS            AmpR: β-lactamase; bla; confers resistance to ampicillin, carbenicillin, and related antibiotics
   5777..5881    -  promoter       AmpR promoter: bla
>Addgene plasmid #101713 | pcDNA5/FRT miniAID-EGFP | addgene full sequence | sequence record 200118 | Addgene NGS Result
GACGGATCGGGAGATCTCCCGATCCCCTATGGTGCACTCTCAGTACAATCTGCTCTGATGCCGCATAGTT
AAGCCAGTATCTGCTCCCTGCTTGTGTGTTGGAGGTCGCTGAGTAGTGCGCGAGCAAAATTTAAGCTACA
ACAAGGCAAGGCTTGACCGACAATTGCATGAAGAATCTGCTTAGGGTTAGGCGTTTTGCGCTGCTTCGCG
ATGTACGGGCCAGATATACGCGTTGACATTGATTATTGACTAGTTATTAATAGTAATCAATTACGGGGTC
ATTAGTTCATAGCCCATATATGGAGTTCCGCGTTACATAACTTACGGTAAATGGCCCGCCTGGCTGACCG
CCCAACGACCCCCGCCCATTGACGTCAATAATGACGTATGTTCCCATAGTAACGCCAATAGGGACTTTCC
ATTGACGTCAATGGGTGGAGTATTTACGGTAAACTGCCCACTTGGCAGTACATCAAGTGTATCATATGCC
AAGTACGCCCCCTATTGACGTCAATGACGGTAAATGGCCCGCCTGGCATTATGCCCAGTACATGACCTTA
TGGGACTTTCCTACTTGGCAGTACATCTACGTATTAGTCATCGCTATTACCATGGTGATGCGGTTTTGGC
AGTACATCAATGGGCGTGGATAGCGGTTTGACTCACGGGGATTTCCAAGTCTCCACCCCATTGACGTCAA
TGGGAGTTTGTTTTGGCACCAAAATCAACGGGACTTTCCAAAATGTCGTAACAACTCCGCCCCATTGACG
CAAATGGGCGGTAGGCGTGTACGGTGGGAGGTCTATATAAGCAGAGCTCTCTGGCTAACTAGAGAACCCA
CTGCTTACTGGCTTATCGAAATTAATACGACTCACTATAGGGAGACCCAAGCTGGCTAGCGTTTAAACTT
AAGCTTCTTAAGTCCGGAGCCGCCGCTGCTGGCGGATCTGACTCTAAAGAGAAGTCAGCTTGTCCTAAGG
ACCCTGCCAAGCCACCTGCGAAGGCCCAAGTAGTCGGTTGGCCACCCGTGCGCAGCTATAGGAAGAACGT
GATGGTGTCCTGTCAGAAGTCTAGCGGGGGGCCCGAGGCTAGCGGCGGATCTGTGAGCAAGGGCGAGGAG
CTGTTCACCGGGGTGGTGCCCATCCTGGTCGAGCTGGACGGCGACGTAAACGGCCACAAGTTCAGCGTGT
CCGGCGAGGGCGAGGGCGATGCCACCTACGGCAAGCTGACCCTGAAGTTCATCTGCACCACCGGCAAGCT
GCCCGTGCCCTGGCCCACCCTCGTGACCACCCTGACCTACGGCGTGCAGTGCTTCAGCCGCTACCCCGAC
CACATGAAGCAGCACGACTTCTTCAAGTCCGCCATGCCCGAAGGCTACGTCCAGGAGCGCACCATCTTCT
TCAAGGACGACGGCAACTACAAGACCCGCGCCGAGGTGAAGTTCGAGGGCGACACCCTGGTGAACCGCAT
CGAGCTGAAGGGCATCGACTTCAAGGAGGACGGCAACATCCTGGGGCACAAGCTGGAGTACAACTACAAC
AGCCACAACGTCTATATCATGGCCGACAAGCAGAAGAACGGCATCAAGGTGAACTTCAAGATCCGCCACA
ACATCGAGGACGGCAGCGTGCAGCTCGCCGACCACTACCAGCAGAACACCCCCATCGGCGACGGCCCCGT
GCTGCTGCCCGACAACCACTACCTGAGCACCCAGTCCGCCCTGAGCAAAGACCCCAACGAGAAGCGCGAT
CACATGGTCCTGCTGGAGTTCGTGACCGCCGCCGGGATCACTCTCGGCATGGACGAGCTGTACAAGTAGG
CGGCCGCTCGAGTCTAGAGGGCCCGTTTAAACCCGCTGATCAGCCTCGACTGTGCCTTCTAGTTGCCAGC
CATCTGTTGTTTGCCCCTCCCCCGTGCCTTCCTTGACCCTGGAAGGTGCCACTCCCACTGTCCTTTCCTA
ATAAAATGAGGAAATTGCATCGCATTGTCTGAGTAGGTGTCATTCTATTCTGGGGGGTGGGGTGGGGCAG
GACAGCAAGGGGGAGGATTGGGAAGACAATAGCAGGCATGCTGGGGATGCGGTGGGCTCTATGGCTTCTG
AGGCGGAAAGAACCAGCTGGGGCTCTAGGGGGTATCCCC
[124 nt withheld, positions 2140-2263]
C
[91 nt withheld, positions 2265-2355]
AGGGTGATGGTTCACGTACCTAGAAGTTCCTATTCCGAAGTTCCTATTCTCTAGAAAGTATAGGAACTTC
CTTGGCCAAAAAGCCTGAACTCACCGCGACGTCTGTCGAGAAGTTTCTGATCGAAAAGTTCGACAGCGTC
TCCGACCTGATGCAGCTCTCGGAGGGCGAAGAATCTCGTGCTTTCAGCTTCGATGTAGGAGGGCGTGGAT
ATGTCCTGCGGGTAAATAGCTGCGCCGATGGTTTCTACAAAGATCGTTATGTTTATCGGCACTTTGCATC
GGCCGCGCTCCCGATTCCGGAAGTGCTTGACATTGGGGAATTCAGCGAGAGCCTGACCTATTGCATCTCC
CGCCGTGCACAGGGTGTCACGTTGCAAGACCTGCCTGAAACCGAACTGCCCGCTGTTCTGCAGCCGGTCG
CGGAGGCCATGGATGCGATCGCTGCGGCCGATCTTAGCCAGACGAGCGGGTTCGGCCCATTCGGACCGCA
AGGAATCGGTCAATACACTACATGGCGTGATTTCATATGCGCGATTGCTGATCCCCATGTGTATCACTGG
CAAACTGTGATGGACGACACCGTCAGTGCGTCCGTCGCGCAGGCTCTCGATGAGCTGATGCTTTGGGCCG
AGGACTGCCCCGAAGTCCGGCACCTCGTGCACGCGGATTTCGGCTCCAACAATGTCCTGACGGACAATGG
CCGCATAACAGCGGTCATTGACTGGAGCGAGGCGATGTTCGGGGATTCCCAATACGAGGTCGCCAACATC
TTCTTCTGGAGGCCGTGGTTGGCTTGTATGGAGCAGCAGACGCGCTACTTCGAGCGGAGGCATCCGGAGC
TTGCAGGATCGCCGCGGCTCCGGGCGTATATGCTCCGCATTGGTCTTGACCAACTCTATCAGAGCTTGGT
TGACGGCAATTTCGATGATGCAGCTTGGGCGCAGGGTCGATGCGACGCAATCGTCCGATCCGGAGCCGGG
ACTGTCGGGCGTACACAAATCGCCCGCAGAAGCGCGGCCGTCTGGACCGATGGCTGTGTAGAAGTACTCG
CCGATAGTGGAAACCGACGCCCCAGCACTCGTCCGAGGGCAAAGGAATAGCACGTACTACGAGATTTCGA
TTCCACCGCCGCCTTCTATGAAAGGTTGGGCTTCGGAATCGTTTTCCGGGACGCCGGCTGGATGATCCTC
CAGCGCGGGGATCTCATGCTGGAGTTCTTCGCCCACCCCAACTTGTTTATTGCAGCTTATAATGGTTACA
AATAAAGCAATAGCATCACAAATTTCACAAATAAAGCATTTTTTTCACTGCATTCTAGTTGTGGTTTGTC
CAAACTCATCAATGTATCTTATCATGTCTGTATACCGTCGACCTCTAGCTAGAGCTTGGCGTAATCATGG
TCATAGCTGTTTCCTGTGTGAAATTGTTATCCGCTCACAATTCCACACAACATACGAGCCGGAAGCATAA
AGTGTAAAGCCTGGGGTGCCTAATGAGTGAGCTAACTCACATTAATTGCGTTGCGCTCACTGCCCGCTTT
CCAGTCGGGAAACCTGTCGTGCCAGCTGCATTAATGAATCGGCCAACGCGCGGGGAGAGGCGGTTTGCGT
ATTGGGCGCTCTTCCGCTTCCTCGCTCACTGACTCGCTGCGCTCGGTCGTTCGGCTGCGGCGAGCGGTAT
CAGCTCACTCAAAGGCGGTAATACGGTTATCCACAGAATCAGGGGATAACGCAGGAAAGAACATGTGAGC
AAAAGGCCAGCAAAAGGCCAGGAACCGTAAAAAGGCCGCGTTGCTGGCGTTTTTCCATAGGCTCCGCCCC
CCTGACGAGCATCACAAAAATCGACGCTCAAGTCAGAGGTGGCGAAACCCGACAGGACTATAAAGATACC
AGGCGTTTCCCCCTGGAAGCTCCCTCGTGCGCTCTCCTGTTCCGACCCTGCCGCTTACCGGATACCTGTC
CGCCTTTCTCCCTTCGGGAAGCGTGGCGCTTTCTCATAGCTCACGCTGTAGGTATCTCAGTTCGGTGTAG
GTCGTTCGCTCCAAGCTGGGCTGTGTGCACGAACCCCCCGTTCAGCCCGACCGCTGCGCCTTATCCGGTA
ACTATCGTCTTGAGTCCAACCCGGTAAGACACGACTTATCGCCACTGGCAGCAGCCACTGGTAACAGGAT
TAGCAGAGCGAGGTATGTAGGCGGTGCTACAGAGTTCTTGAAGTGGTGGCCTAACTACGGCTACACTAGA
AGAACAGTATTTGGTATCTGCGCTCTGCTGAAGCCAGTTACCTTCGGAAAAAGAGTTGGTAGCTCTTGAT
CCGGCAAACAAACCACCGCTGGTAGCGGTGGTTTTTTTGTTTGCAAGCAGCAGATTACGCGCAGAAAAAA
AGGATCTCAAGAAGATCCTTTGATCTTTTCTACGGGGTCTGACGCTCAGTGGAACGAAAACTCACGTTAA
GGGATTTTGGTCATGAGATTATCAAAAAGGATCTTCACCTAGATCCTTTTAAATTAAAAATGAAGTTTTA
AATCAATCTAAAGTATATATGAGTAAACTTGGTCTGACAGTTACCAATGCTTAATCAGTGAGGCACCTAT
CTCAGCGATCTGTCTATTTCGTTCATCCATAGTTGCCTGACTCCCCGTCGTGTAGATAACTACGATACGG
GAGGGCTTACCATCTGGCCCCAGTGCTGCAATGATACCGCGAGACCCACGCTCACCGGCTCCAGATTTAT
CAGCAATAAACCAGCCAGCCGGAAGGGCCGAGCGCAGAAGTGGTCCTGCAACTTTATCCGCCTCCATCCA
GTCTATTAATTGTTGCCGGGAAGCTAGAGTAAGTAGTTCGCCAGTTAATAGTTTGCGCAACGTTGTTGCC
ATTGCTACAGGCATCGTGGTGTCACGCTCGTCGTTTGGTATGGCTTCATTCAGCTCCGGTTCCCAACGAT
CAAGGCGAGTTACATGATCCCCCATGTTGTGCAAAAAAGCGGTTAGCTCCTTCGGTCCTCCGATCGTTGT
CAGAAGTAAGTTGGCCGCAGTGTTATCACTCATGGTTATGGCAGCACTGCATAATTCTCTTACTGTCATG
CCATCCGTAAGATGCTTTTCTGTGACTGGTGAGTACTCAACCAAGTCATTCTGAGAATAGTGTATGCGGC
GACCGAGTTGCTCTTGCCCGGCGTCAATACGGGATAATACCGCGCCACATAGCAGAACTTTAAAAGTGCT
CATCATTGGAAAACGTTCTTCGGGGCGAAAACTCTCAAGGATCTTACCGCTGTTGAGATCCAGTTCGATG
TAACCCACTCGTGCACCCAACTGATCTTCAGCATCTTTTACTTTCACCAGCGTTTCTGGGTGAGCAAAAA
CAGGAAGGCAAAATGCCGCAAAAAAGGGAATAAGGGCGACACGGAAATGTTGAATACTCATACTCTTCCT
TTTTCAATATTATTGAAGCATTTATCAGGGTTATTGTCTCATGAGCGGATACATATTTGAATGTATTTAG
AAAAATAAACAAATAGGGGTTCCGCGCACATTTCCCCGAAAAGTGCCACCTGACGTC
